>Addgene plasmid #184940 | pCytERM-mTagBFP2 | addgene full sequence | sequence record 368358 | Addgene NGS Result
TAGTTATTAATAGTAATCAATTACGGGGTCATTAGTTCATAGCCCATATATGGAGTTCCGCGTTACATAA
CTTACGGTAAATGGCCCGCCTGGCTGACCGCCCAACGACCCCCGCCCATTGACGTCAATAATGACGTATG
TTCCCATAGTAACGCCAATAGGGACTTTCCATTGACGTCAATGGGTGGAGTATTTACGGTAAACTGCCCA
CTTGGCAGTACATCAAGTGTATCATATGCCAAGTACGCCCCCTATTGACGTCAATGACGGTAAATGGCCC
GCCTGGCATTATGCCCAGTACATGACCTTATGGGACTTTCCTACTTGGCAGTACATCTACGTATTAGTCA
TCGCTATTACCATGGTGATGCGGTTTTGGCAGTACATCAATGGGCGTGGATAGCGGTTTGACTCACGGGG
ATTTCCAAGTCTCCACCCCATTGACGTCAATGGGAGTTTGTTTTGGCACCAAAATCAACGGGACTTTCCA
AAATGTCGTAACAACTCCGCCCCATTGACGCAAATGGGCGGTAGGCGTGTACGGTGGGAGGTCTATATAA
GCAGAGCTGGTTTAGTGAACCGTCAGATCCGCTAGCGCTACCGGACTCAGATCTATGGACCCTGTGGTGG
TGCTGGGGCTCTGTCTCTCCTGTTTGCTTCTCCTTTCACTCTGGAAACAGAGCTATGGGGGAGGGAAGCT
TCGAATTCTGCAGTCGACGGTACCGCGGGCCCGGGATCCACCGGTCGCCACCATGAGCGAGCTGATTAAG
GAGAACATGCACATGAAGCTGTACATGGAGGGCACCGTGGACAACCATCACTTCAAGTGCACATCCGAGG
GCGAAGGCAAGCCCTACGAGGGCACCCAGACCATGAGAATCAAGGTGGTCGAGGGCGGCCCTCTCCCCTT
CGCCTTCGACATCCTGGCTACTAGCTTCCTCTACGGCAGCAAGACCTTCATCAACCACACCCAGGGCATC
CCCGACTTCTTCAAGCAGTCCTTCCCTGAGGGCTTCACATGGGAGAGAGTCACCACATACGAAGACGGGG
GCGTGCTGACCGCTACCCAGGACACCAGCCTCCAGGACGGCTGCCTCATCTACAACGTCAAGATCAGAGG
GGTGAACTTCACATCCAACGGCCCTGTGATGCAGAAGAAAACACTCGGCTGGGAGGCCTTCACCGAGACG
CTGTACCCCGCTGACGGCGGCCTGGAAGGCAGAAACGACATGGCCCTGAAGCTCGTGGGCGGGAGCCATC
TGATCGCAAACGCCAAGACCACATATAGATCCAAGAAACCCGCTAAGAACCTCAAGATGCCTGGCGTCTA
CTATGTGGACTACAGACTGGAAAGAATCAAGGAGGCCAACAACGAGACCTACGTCGAGCAGCACGAGGTG
GCAGTGGCCAGATACTGCGACCTCCCTAGCAAACTGGGGCACAAGCTTAATTAAGCGGCCGCGACTCTAG
ATCATAATCAGCCATACCACATTTGTAGAGGTTTTACTTGCTTTAAAAAACCTCCCACACCTCCCCCTGA
ACCTGAAACATAAAATGAATGCAATTGTTGTTGTTAACTTGTTTATTGCAGCTTATAATGGTTACAAATA
AAGCAATAGCATCACAAATTTCACAAATAAAGCATTTTTTTCACTGCATTCTAGTTGTGGTTTGTCCAAA
CTCATCAATGTATCTTAAGGCGTAAATTGTAAGCGTTAATATTTTGTTAAAATTCGCGTTAAATTTTTGT
TAAATCAGCTCATTTTTTAACCAATAGGCCGAAATCGGCAAAATCCCTTATAAATCAAAAGAATAGACCG
AGATAGGGT
[37 nt withheld, positions 1830-1866]
AAAGAACGTGGACTCCAACGTCAAAGG
[34 nt withheld, positions 1894-1927]
YGTGAACCATCACCCT
[91 nt withheld, positions 1944-2034]
G
[124 nt withheld, positions 2036-2159]
CAGGTGGCACTTTTCGGGGAAATGTGCGCGGAACCCCTATTTGTTTATTTTTCTAAATACATTCAAATAT
GTATCCGCTCATGAGACAATAACCCTGATAAATGCTTCAATAATATTGAAAAAGGAAGAGTCCTGAGGCG
GAAAGAACCAGCTGTGGAATGTGTGTCAGTTAGGGTGTGGAAAGTCCCCAGGCTCCCCAGCAGGCAGAAG
TATGCAAAGCATGCATCTCAATTAGTCAGCAACCAGGTGTGGAAAGTCCCCAGGCTCCCCAGCAGGCAGA
AGTATGCAAAGCATGCATCTCAATTAGTCAGCAACCATAGTCCCGCCCCTAACTCCGCCCATCCCGCCCC
TAACTCCGCCCAGTTCCGCCCATTCTCCGCCCCATGGCTGACTAATTTTTTTTATTTATGCAGAGGCCGA
GGCCGCCTCGGCCTCTGAGCTATTCCAGAAGTAGTGAGGAGGCTTTTTTGGAGGCCTAGGCTTTTGCAAA
GATCGATCAAGAGACAGGATGAGGATCGTTTCGCATGATTGAACAAGATGGATTGCACGCAGGTTCTCCG
GCCGCTTGGGTGGAGAGGCTATTCGGCTATGACTGGGCACAACAGACAATCGGCTGCTCTGATGCCGCCG
TGTTCCGGCTGTCAGCGCAGGGGCGCCCGGTTCTTTTTGTCAAGACCGACCTGTCCGGTGCCCTGAATGA
ACTGCAAGACGAGGCAGCGCGGCTATCGTGGCTGGCCACGACGGGCGTTCCTTGCGCAGCTGTGCTCGAC
GTTGTCACTGAAGCGGGAAGGGACTGGCTGCTATTGGGCGAAGTGCCGGGGCAGGATCTCCTGTCATCTC
ACCTTGCTCCTGCCGAGAAAGTATCCATCATGGCTGATGCAATGCGGCGGCTGCATACGCTTGATCCGGC
TACCTGCCCATTCGACCACCAAGCGAAACATCGCATCGAGCGAGCACGTACTCGGATGGAAGCCGGTCTT
GTCGATCAGGATGATCTGGACGAAGAGCATCAGGGGCTCGCGCCAGCCGAACTGTTCGCCAGGCTCAAGG
CGAGCATGCCCGACGGCGAGGATCTCGTCGTGACCCATGGCGATGCCTGCTTGCCGAATATCATGGTGGA
AAATGGCCGCTTTTCTGGATTCATCGACTGTGGCCGGCTGGGTGTGGCGGACCGCTATCAGGACATAGCG
TTGGCTACCCGTGATATTGCTGAAGAGCTTGGCGGCGAATGGGCTGACCGCTTCCTCGTGCTTTACGGTA
TCGCCGCTCCCGATTCGCAGCGCATCGCCTTCTATCGCCTTCTTGACGAGTTCTTCTGAGCGGGACTCTG
GGGTTCGAAATGACCGACCAAGCGACGCCCAACCTGCCATCACGAGATTTCGATTCCACCGCCGCCTTCT
ATGAAAGGTTGGGCTTCGGAATCGTTTTCCGGGACGCCGGCTGGATGATCCTCCAGCGCGGGGATCTCAT
GCTGGAGTTCTTCGCCCACCCTAGGGGGAGGCTAACTGAAACACGGAAGGAGACAATACCGGAAGGAACC
CGCGCTATGACGGCAATAAAAAGACAGAATAAAACGCACGGTGTTGGGTCGTTTGTTCATAAACGCGGGG
TTCGGTCCCAGGGCTGGCACTCTGTCGATACCCCACCGAGACCCCATTGGGGCCAATACGCCCGCGTTTC
TTCCTTTTCCCCACCCCACCCCCCAAGTTCGGGTGAAGGCCCAGGGCTCGCAGCCAACGTCGGGGCGGCA
GGCCCTGCCATAGCCTCAGGTTACTCATATATACTTTAGATTGATTTAAAACTTCATTTTTAATTTAAAA
GGATCTAGGTGAAGATCCTTTTTGATAATCTCATGACCAAAATCCCTTAACGTGAGTTTTCGTTCCACTG
AGCGTCAGACCCCGTAGAAAAGATCAAAGGATCTTCTTGAGATCCTTTTTTTCTGCGCGTAATCTGCTGC
TTGCAAACAAAAAAACCACCGCTACCAGCGGTGGTTTGTTTGCCGGATCAAGAGCTACCAACTCTTTTTC
CGAAGGTAACTGGCTTCAGCAGAGCGCAGATACCAAATACTGTTCTTCTAGTGTAGCCGTAGTTAGGCCA
CCACTTCAAGAACTCTGTAGCACCGCCTACATACCTCGCTCTGCTAATCCTGTTACCAGTGGCTGCTGCC
AGTGGCGATAAGTCGTGTCTTACCGGGTTGGACTCAAGACGATAGTTACCGGATAAGGCGCAGCGGTCGG
GCTGAACGGGGGGTTCGTGCACACAGCCCAGCTTGGAGCGAACGACCTACACCGAACTGAGATACCTACA
GCGTGAGCTATGAGAAAGCGCCACGCTTCCCGAAGGGAGAAAGGCGGACAGGTATCCGGTAAGCGGCAGG
GTCGGAACAGGAGAGCGCACGAGGGAGCTTCCAGGGGGAAACGCCTGGTATCTTTATAGTCCTGTCGGGT
TTCGCCACCTCTGACTTGAGCGTCGATTTTTGTGATGCTCGTCAGGGGGGCGGAGCCTATGGAAAAACGC
CAGCAACGCGGCCTTTTTACGGTTCCTGGCCTTTTGCTGGCCTTTTGCTCACATGTTCTTTCCTGCGTTA
TCCCCTGATTCTGTGGATAACCGTATTACCGCCATGCAT
Features (pLannotate 1.2.2; 16 found; start..end, strand, type, name):
     61..364     +  enhancer       CMV enhancer: human cytomegalovirus immediate early enhancer
    365..568     +  promoter       CMV promoter: human cytomegalovirus (CMV) immediate early promoter
    591..614     +  misc_feature   MCS (fragment): multiple cloning site
    615..701     +  CDS            CYP2C1 (fragment): CP2C1_RABIT - Experimental evidence at protein level: Swiss-Prot protein existence level 1. Cytochromes P450 are a group of heme-thiolate monooxygenases. In liver microsomes, this enzyme is involved in an NADPH-dependent electron transport pathway. It oxidizes a variety of structurally unrelated compounds, including steroids, fatty acids, and xenobiotics. From Oryctolagus cuniculus (Rabbit).
    696..739     +  misc_feature   MCS (fragment): multiple cloning site
    753..1454    +  CDS            TagBFP: monomeric blue fluorescent protein mammalian codon-optimized
   1470..1553    +  CDS            large T antigen (fragment): large T antigen from SV40 (simian virus 40)
   1576..1697    +  polyA_signal   SV40 poly(A) signal: SV40 polyadenylation signal
   1704..2159    -  rep_origin     f1 ori (sequence partly withheld): f1 bacteriophage origin of replication; arrow indicates direction of (+) strand synthesis
   2186..2290    +  promoter       AmpR promoter: bla
   2292..2649    +  promoter       SV40 promoter: SV40 enhancer and early promoter
   2684..3478    +  CDS            NeoR/KanR: aminoglycoside phosphotransferase from Tn5; aph(3')-II (or nptII); confers resistance to neomycin, kanamycin, and G418 (Geneticin®)
   3499..3651    +  CDS            ble (fragment): BLE_KLEPN - Experimental evidence at protein level: Swiss-Prot protein existence level 1. Binding protein with a strong affinity to the bleomycin family of antibiotics. Binds to CL990; an antimitotic-antibiotic compound. From Klebsiella pneumoniae.
   3710..3757    +  polyA_signal   HSV TK poly(A) signal: herpes simplex virus thymidine kinase polyadenylation signal (Cole and Stacy, 1985)
   3848..3864    -  polyA_signal   bGH poly(A) signal (fragment): bovine growth hormone polyadenylation signal
   4086..4674    +  rep_origin     ori: high-copy-number ColE1/pMB1/pBR322/pUC origin of replication
