[The description below was written by a language model from this plasmid's Addgene catalogue record and pLannotate feature annotations shown in this document.]
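Description:
pCytERM-mTagBFP2 is a 4,788 bp mammalian expression plasmid built on a pN1-type backbone. It is propagated in E. coli through a high-copy ColE1/pUC origin and also carries an f1 phage origin. A single Tn5 NeoR/KanR gene provides both selections. In bacteria it is driven by a bla (AmpR) promoter and gives kanamycin resistance. In mammalian cells it is driven by the SV40 enhancer/early promoter, terminated by an HSV TK polyadenylation signal, and allows G418 selection of stable transfectants. The automated annotation also flags short fragments matching ble, a bGH poly(A) signal and SV40 large T antigen. These appear to be residual backbone sequence rather than functional parts.

The payload is a synthetic 840 bp fusion, assembled by Gibson cloning and expressed from the human CMV immediate-early enhancer and promoter with an SV40 poly(A) signal downstream. The open reading frame begins with CytERM, a short N-terminal segment of cytochrome P450 that the annotation matches to rabbit CYP2C1. A linker derived from multiple cloning site remnants joins it to the monomeric blue fluorescent protein mTagBFP2, which the annotation tool labels as TagBFP, at the C terminus. The P450 segment acts as a signal-anchor that tethers the fusion to the endoplasmic reticulum membrane, leaving the fluorescent protein on the cytoplasmic face.

The construct is intended for ER visualization and for the OSER (organized smooth ER) assay. In this assay, fluorescent proteins prone to oligomerization draw ER membranes together into stacked whorl structures, while truly monomeric proteins leave the normal reticular network intact. It therefore serves as a readout of how monomeric mTagBFP2 is in living cells, for example as a benchmark when evaluating other blue fluorescent proteins.
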