Addgene plasmid #184940: pCytERM-mTagBFP2
Purpose: ER Visualization (OSER assay) Expresses mTagBFP2 in fusion with N-terminal part of p450
Depositing lab: Kiryl Piatkevich. Depositing organization: Westlake University. Publication: Dual-expression system for blue fluorescent protein optimization. Papadaki S, Wang X, Wang Y, Zhang H, Jia S, Liu S, Yang M, Zhang D, Jia JM, Koster RW, Namikawa K, Piatkevich KD. Sci Rep. 2022 Jun 17;12(1):10190. doi: 10.1038/s41598-022-13214-0. PubMed 35715437.
Backbone
  Vector backbone: pN1
  Backbone size w/o insert (bp): 3948
  Total vector size (bp): 4788
  Vector type: Mammalian Expression
  Selectable markers: Neomycin (select with G418)
Growth in bacteria
  Bacterial resistance: Kanamycin, 50 μg/mL
  Growth temperature: 37°C
  Growth strain: DH5alpha
  Copy number: High Copy
Gene/Insert
  Gene/Insert name: CytERM-mTagBFP2
  Species: Synthetic
  Insert size (bp): 840
  GenBank ID: NM_001171120.1
  Promoter: CMV
  Tag / fusion protein: mTagBFP2 (C terminal on backbone)
  Cloning method: Gibson Cloning
  Sequencing primers: 5′ CGGGCCCGGGATCCACCGGTCgccaccatgagcgagctgattaagg; 3′ gattatgatctagagtcgcggccgcttaattaagcttgtgccccagtttgctaggg
Terms and licenses: Academic/Nonprofit Terms; Industry Terms: Not Available to Industry
How to cite: pCytERM-mTagBFP2 was a gift from Kiryl Piatkevich (Addgene plasmid # 184940 ; http://n2t.net/addgene:184940 ; RRID:Addgene_184940)
